Addgene plasmid #83678: MSCV-6NBC-GFP-PGK-Puro-Barcode1
Purpose: individual 6N barcode to make barcoded cell line variants
Depositing lab: Monte Winslow. Depositing organization: Stanford University. Publication: An in vivo multiplexed small-molecule screening platform. Gruner BM, Schulze CJ, Yang D, Ogasawara D, Dix MM, Rogers ZN, Chuang CH, McFarland CD, Chiou SH, Brown JM, Cravatt BF, Bogyo M, Winslow MM. Nat Methods. 2016 Sep 12. doi: 10.1038/nmeth.3992. PubMed 27617390.
Backbone
  Vector backbone: MSCV
  Vector type: Retroviral
  Selectable markers: Puromycin
Growth in bacteria
  Bacterial resistance: Ampicillin, 100 μg/mL
  Growth temperature: 37°C
  Growth strain: DH5alpha
  Copy number: High Copy
Gene/Insert
  Gene/Insert name: Barcode1
  Species: Synthetic
  Cloning method: Restriction Enzyme; 5′ cloning site BglII (destroyed during cloning); 3′ cloning site EcoRI (not destroyed)
  Sequencing primers: 5′ CCCTTGAACCTCCTCGTTCGACC
Terms and licenses: Academic/Nonprofit Terms; Industry Terms: Not Available to Industry
How to cite: MSCV-6NBC-GFP-PGK-Puro-Barcode1 was a gift from Monte Winslow (Addgene plasmid # 83678 ; http://n2t.net/addgene:83678 ; RRID:Addgene_83678)
