[The description below was written by a language model from this plasmid's Addgene catalogue record and pLannotate feature annotations shown in this document.]
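Description:
MSCV-6NBC-GFP-PGK-Puro-Barcode1 is a gammaretroviral transfer plasmid built on the murine stem cell virus (MSCV) backbone, designed to stably mark mammalian cells with a defined synthetic DNA barcode. In bacteria it is maintained as a high-copy plasmid through a ColE1/pUC-type origin and selected with ampicillin via the β-lactamase gene. Several short remnants of older cloning vectors (fragments of lacI, lacZα, rop, bom, the tetracycline resistance gene and a stub of viral env) are also annotated in the backbone and have no functional role.

The proviral region is flanked by 5′ and 3′ long terminal repeats from murine embryonic stem cell virus. Downstream of the 5′ LTR lie the Ψ packaging signal and a truncated, start-codon-less gag segment, which together promote efficient encapsidation of the genomic RNA when the plasmid is introduced into a packaging cell line supplying gag-pol and env in trans. EGFP follows directly and, with no separate promoter annotated upstream, is presumably transcribed from the 5′ LTR. An internal mouse PGK promoter then drives puromycin N-acetyltransferase, so transduced cells can be both tracked by green fluorescence and selected with puromycin. The insert, Barcode1, is one member of a series carrying a six-nucleotide barcode. It was cloned between BglII (destroyed) and EcoRI sites. The feature table does not annotate it, so its exact position cannot be given, although the name suggests it lies adjacent to GFP.

According to the record, the plasmid is used to generate individually barcoded cell line variants. Such variants can be pooled and distinguished by sequencing of the integrated barcode, consistent with the associated work on multiplexed in vivo small-molecule screening.
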