Features (pLannotate 1.2.2; 19 found; start..end, strand, type, name):
    579..920     +  misc_feature   MESV Ψ: packaging signal of murine embryonic stem cell virus
    987..1403    +  CDS            gag (truncated): truncated Moloney murine leukemia virus (MMLV) gag gene lacking the start codon
   1427..2143    +  CDS            EGFP: EGFP is a basic (constitutively fluorescent) green fluorescent protein published in 1996, derived from Aequorea victoria. It is reported to be a rapidly-maturing weak dimer with moderate acid sensitivity.
   2161..2660    +  promoter       PGK promoter: mouse phosphoglycerate kinase 1 promoter
   2681..3280    +  CDS            PuroR: puromycin N-acetyltransferase; pac from Streptomyces alboniger; confers resistance to puromycin
   3380..3894    +  LTR            3' LTR: 3' long terminal repeat from murine embryonic stem cell virus
   4087..4103    -  protein_bind   lac operator: The lac repressor binds to the lac operator to inhibit transcription in E. coli. This inhibition can be relieved by adding lactose or isopropyl-β-D-thiogalactopyranoside (IPTG). lac repressor encoded by lacI
   4111..4141    -  promoter       lac promoter: promoter for the E. coli lac operon
   4156..4177    -  protein_bind   CAP binding site: CAP binding activates transcription in the presence of cAMP. E. coli catabolite activator protein
   4190..4282    -  CDS            lacI (fragment): lac repressor; lacI; The lac repressor binds to the lac operator to inhibit transcription in E. coli. This inhibition can be relieved by adding lactose or isopropyl-β-D-thiogalactopyranoside (IPTG).
   4465..5053    -  rep_origin     ori: high-copy-number ColE1/pMB1/pBR322/pUC origin of replication
   5224..6084    -  CDS            AmpR: β-lactamase; bla; confers resistance to ampicillin, carbenicillin, and related antibiotics
   6085..6189    -  promoter       AmpR promoter: bla
   6284..6319    +  CDS            rop (fragment): Rop protein, which maintains plasmids at low copy number; rop
   6421..6520    +  misc_feature   bom (fragment): basis of mobility region from pBR322
   6526..6675    -  CDS            lacZα (fragment): LacZα fragment of β-galactosidase; lacZ fragment
   6675..6876    -  CDS            TcR (fragment): tetracycline efflux protein; tet; confers resistance to tetracycline
   6877..6975    +  CDS            env (fragment): murine leukemia virus gPr80 envelope polyprotein precursor; env; proteolytically cleaved into gp70SU and p15TM subunits
   7017..515     +  LTR            5' LTR (across the origin): 5' long terminal repeat from murine embryonic stem cell virus
>Addgene plasmid #83678 | MSCV-6NBC-GFP-PGK-Puro-Barcode1 | depositor full sequence | sequence record 159788 | Full Sequence
TGAAAGACCCCACCTGTAGGTTTGGCAAGCTAGCTTAAGTAACGCCATTTTGCAAGGCATGGAAAATACA
TAACTGAGAATAGAGAAGTTCAGATCAAGGTTAGGAACAGAGAGACAGCAGAATATGGGCCAAACAGGAT
ATCTGTGGTAAGCAGTTCCTGCCCCGGCTCAGGGCCAAGAACAGATGGTCCCCAGATGCGGTCCCGCCCT
CAGCAGTTTCTAGAGAACCATCAGATGTTTCCAGGGTGCCCCAAGGACCTGAAATGACCCTGTGCCTTAT
TTGAACTAACCAATCAGTTCGCTTCTCGCTTCTGTTCGCGCGCTTCTGCTCCCCGAGCTCAATAAAAGAG
CCCACAACCCCTCACTCGGCGCGCCAGTCCTCCGATAGACTGCGTCGCCCGGGTACCCGTATTCCCAATA
AAGCCTCTTGCTGTTTGCATCCGAATCGTGGACTCGCTGATCCTTGGGAGGGTCTCCTCAGATTGATTGA
CTGCCCACCTCGGGGGTCTTTCATTTGGAGGTTCCACCGAGATTTGGAGACCCCTGCCCAGGGACCACCG
ACCCCCCCGCCGGGAGGTAAGCTGGCCAGCGGTCGTTTCGTGTCTGTCTCTGTCTTTGTGCGTGTTTGTG
CCGGCATCTAATGTTTGCGCCTGCGTCTGTACTAGTTAGCTAACTAGCTCTGTATCTGGCGGACCCGTGG
TGGAACTGACGAGTTCTGAACACCCGGCCGCAACCCTGGGAGACGTCCCAGGGACTTTGGGGGCCGTTTT
TGTGGCCCGACCTGAGGAAGGGAGTCGATGTGGAATCCGACCCCGTCAGGATATGTGGTTCTGGTAGGAG
ACGAGAACCTAAAACAGTTCCCGCCTCCGTCTGAATTTTTGCTTTCGGTTTGGAACCGAAGCCGCGCGTC
TTGTCTGCTGCAGCGCTGCAGCATCGTTCTGTGTTGTCTCTGTCTGACTGTGTTTCTGTATTTGTCTGAA
AATTAGGGCCAGACTGTTACCACTCCCTTAAGTTTGACCTTAGGTCACTGGAAAGATGTCGAGCGGATCG
CTCACAACCAGTCGGTAGATGTCAAGAAGAGACGTTGGGTTACCTTCTGCTCTGCAGAATGGCCAACCTT
TAACGTCGGATGGCCGCGAGACGGCACCTTTAACCGAGACCTCATCACCCAGGTTAAGATCAAGGTCTTT
TCACCTGGCCCGCATGGACACCCAGACCAGGTCCCCTACATCGTGACCTGGGAAGCCTTGGCTTTTGACC
CCCCTCCCTGGGTCAAGCCCTTTGTACACCCTAAGCCTCCGCCTCCTCTTCCTCCATCCGCCCCGTCTCT
CCCCCTTGAACCTCCTCGTTCGACCCCGCCTCGATCCTCCCTTTATCCAGCCCTCACTCCTTCTCTAGGC
GCCGGAATTAGATCCCCATCACCACCATGGTGAGCAAGGGCGAGGAGCTGTTCACCGGGGTGGTGCCCAT
CCTGGTCGAGCTGGACGGCGACGTAAACGGCCACAAGTTCAGCGTGTCCGGCGAGGGCGAGGGCGATGCC
ACCTACGGCAAGCTGACCCTGAAGTTCATCTGCACCACCGGCAAGCTGCCCGTGCCCTGGCCCACCCTCG
TGACCACCCTGACCTACGGCGTGCAGTGCTTCAGCCGCTACCCCGACCACATGAAGCAGCACGACTTCTT
CAAGTCCGCCATGCCCGAAGGCTACGTCCAGGAGCGCACCATCTTCTTCAAGGACGACGGCAACTACAAG
ACCCGCGCCGAGGTGAAGTTCGAGGGCGACACCCTGGTGAACCGCATCGAGCTGAAGGGCATCGACTTCA
AGGAGGACGGCAACATCCTGGGGCACAAGCTGGAGTACAACTACAACAGCCACAACGTCTATATCATGGC
CGACAAGCAGAAGAACGGCATCAAGGTGAACTTCAAGATCCGCCACAACATCGAGGACGGCAGCGTGCAG
CTCGCCGACCACTACCAGCAGAACACCCCCATCGGCGACGGCCCCGTGCTGCTGCCCGACAACCACTACC
TGAGCACCCAGTCCGCCCTGAGCAAAGACCCCAACGAGAAGCGCGATCACATGGTCCTGCTGGAGTTCGT
GACCGCCGCCGGGATCACTCTCGGCATGGACGAGCTGTACAAGTAGCGGAGAATTCTACCGGGTAGGGGA
GGCGCTTTTCCCAAGGCAGTCTGGAGCATGCGCTTTAGCAGCCCCGCTGGGCACTTGGCGCTACACAAGT
GGCCTCTGGCCTCGCACACATTCCACATCCACCGGTAGGCGCCAACCGGCTCCGTTCTTTGGTGGCCCCT
TCGCGCCACCTTCTACTCCTCCCCTAGTCAGGAAGTTCCCCCCCGCCCCGCAGCTCGCGTCGTGCAGGAC
GTGACAAATGGAAGTAGCACGTCTCACTAGTCTCGTGCAGATGGACAGCACCGCTGAGCAATGGAAGCGG
GTAGGCCTTTGGGGCAGCGGCCAATAGCAGCTTTGCTCCTTCGCTTTCTGGGCTCAGAGGCTGGGAAGGG
GTGGGTCCGGGGGCGGGCTCAGGGGCGGGCTCAGGGGCGGGGCGGGCGCCCGAAGGTCCTCCGGAGGCCC
GGCATTCTGCACGCTTCAAAAGCGCACGTCTGCCGCGCTGTTCTCCTCTTCCTCATCTCCGGGCCTTTCG
ACCTGCAGCCCAAGCTTACCATGACCGAGTACAAGCCCACGGTGCGCCTCGCCACCCGCGACGACGTCCC
CAGGGCCGTACGCACCCTCGCCGCCGCGTTCGCCGACTACCCCGCCACGCGCCACACCGTCGATCCGGAC
CGCCACATCGAGCGGGTCACCGAGCTGCAAGAACTCTTCCTCACGCGCGTCGGGCTCGACATCGGCAAGG
TGTGGGTCGCGGACGACGGCGCCGCGGTGGCGGTCTGGACCACGCCGGAGAGCGTCGAAGCGGGGGCGGT
GTTCGCCGAGATCGGCCCGCGCATGGCCGAGTTGAGCGGTTCCCGGCTGGCCGCGCAGCAACAGATGGAA
GGCCTCCTGGCGCCGCACCGGCCCAAGGAGCCCGCGTGGTTCCTGGCCACCGTCGGCGTCTCGCCCGACC
ACCAGGGCAAGGGTCTGGGCAGCGCCGTCGTGCTCCCCGGAGTGGAGGCGGCCGAGCGCGCCGGGGTGCC
CGCCTTCCTGGAGACCTCCGCGCCCCGCAACCTCCCCTTCTACGAGCGGCTCGGCTTCACCGTCACCGCC
GACGTCGAGGTGCCCGAAGGACCGCGCACCTGGTGCATGACCCGCAAGCCCGGTGCCTGACGCCCGCCCC
ACGACCCGCAGCGCCCGACCGAAAGGAGCGCACGACCCCATGCATCGATAAAATAAAAGATTTTATTTAG
TCTCCAGAAAAAGGGGGGAATGAAAGACCCCACCTGTAGGTTTGGCAAGCTAGCTTAAGTAACGCCATTT
TGCAAGGCATGGAAAATACATAACTGAGAATAGAGAAGTTCAGATCAAGGTTAGGAACAGAGAGACAGCA
GAATATGGGCCAAACAGGATATCTGTGGTAAGCAGTTCCTGCCCCGGCTCAGGGCCAAGAACAGATGGTC
CCCAGATGCGGTCCCGCCCTCAGCAGTTTCTAGAGAACCATCAGATGTTTCCAGGGTGCCCCAAGGACCT
GAAATGACCCTGTGCCTTATTTGAACTAACCAATCAGTTCGCTTCTCGCTTCTGTTCGCGCGCTTCTGCT
CCCCGAGCTCAATAAAAGAGCCCACAACCCCTCACTCGGCGCGCCAGTCCTCCGATAGACTGCGTCGCCC
GGGTACCCGTGTATCCAATAAACCCTCTTGCAGTTGCATCCGACTTGTGGTCTCGCTGTTCCTTGGGAGG
GTCTCCTCTGAGTGATTGACTACCCGTCAGCGGGGGTCTTTCATGGGTAACAGTTTCTTGAAGTTGGAGA
ACAACATTCTGAGGGTAGGAGTCGAATATTAAGTAATCCTGACTCAATTAGCCACTGTTTTGAATCCACA
TACTCCAATACTCCTGAAATAGTTCATTATGGACAGCGCAGAAGAGCTGGGGAGAATTAATTCGTAATCA
TGGTCATAGCTGTTTCCTGTGTGAAATTGTTATCCGCTCACAATTCCACACAACATACGAGCCGGAAGCA
TAAAGTGTAAAGCCTGGGGTGCCTAATGAGTGAGCTAACTCACATTAATTGCGTTGCGCTCACTGCCCGC
TTTCCAGTCGGGAAACCTGTCGTGCCAGCTGCATTAATGAATCGGCCAACGCGCGGGGAGAGGCGGTTTG
CGTATTGGGCGCTCTTCCGCTTCCTCGCTCACTGACTCGCTGCGCTCGGTCGTTCGGCTGCGGCGAGCGG
TATCAGCTCACTCAAAGGCGGTAATACGGTTATCCACAGAATCAGGGGATAACGCAGGAAAGAACATGTG
AGCAAAAGGCCAGCAAAAGGCCAGGAACCGTAAAAAGGCCGCGTTGCTGGCGTTTTTCCATAGGCTCCGC
CCCCCTGACGAGCATCACAAAAATCGACGCTCAAGTCAGAGGTGGCGAAACCCGACAGGACTATAAAGAT
ACCAGGCGTTTCCCCCTGGAAGCTCCCTCGTGCGCTCTCCTGTTCCGACCCTGCCGCTTACCGGATACCT
GTCCGCCTTTCTCCCTTCGGGAAGCGTGGCGCTTTCTCATAGCTCACGCTGTAGGTATCTCAGTTCGGTG
TAGGTCGTTCGCTCCAAGCTGGGCTGTGTGCACGAACCCCCCGTTCAGCCCGACCGCTGCGCCTTATCCG
GTAACTATCGTCTTGAGTCCAACCCGGTAAGACACGACTTATCGCCACTGGCAGCAGCCACTGGTAACAG
GATTAGCAGAGCGAGGTATGTAGGCGGTGCTACAGAGTTCTTGAAGTGGTGGCCTAACTACGGCTACACT
AGAAGGACAGTATTTGGTATCTGCGCTCTGCTGAAGCCAGTTACCTTCGGAAAAAGAGTTGGTAGCTCTT
GATCCGGCAAACAAACCACCGCTGGTAGCGGTGGTTTTTTTGTTTGCAAGCAGCAGATTACGCGCAGAAA
AAAAGGATCTCAAGAAGATCCTTTGATCTTTTCTACGGGGTCTGACGCTCAGTGGAACGAAAACTCACGT
TAAGGGATTTTGGTCATGAGATTATCAAAAAGGATCTTCACCTAGATCCTTTTAAATTAAAAATGAAGTT
TTAAATCAATCTAAAGTATATATGAGTAAACTTGGTCTGACAGTTACCAATGCTTAATCAGTGAGGCACC
TATCTCAGCGATCTGTCTATTTCGTTCATCCATAGTTGCCTGACTCCCCGTCGTGTAGATAACTACGATA
CGGGAGGGCTTACCATCTGGCCCCAGTGCTGCAATGATACCGCGAGACCCACGCTCACCGGCTCCAGATT
TATCAGCAATAAACCAGCCAGCCGGAAGGGCCGAGCGCAGAAGTGGTCCTGCAACTTTATCCGCCTCCAT
CCAGTCTATTAATTGTTGCCGGGAAGCTAGAGTAAGTAGTTCGCCAGTTAATAGTTTGCGCAACGTTGTT
GCCATTGCTACAGGCATCGTGGTGTCACGCTCGTCGTTTGGTATGGCTTCATTCAGCTCCGGTTCCCAAC
GATCAAGGCGAGTTACATGATCCCCCATGTTGTGCAAAAAAGCGGTTAGCTCCTTCGGTCCTCCGATCGT
TGTCAGAAGTAAGTTGGCCGCAGTGTTATCACTCATGGTTATGGCAGCACTGCATAATTCTCTTACTGTC
ATGCCATCCGTAAGATGCTTTTCTGTGACTGGTGAGTACTCAACCAAGTCATTCTGAGAATAGTGTATGC
GGCGACCGAGTTGCTCTTGCCCGGCGTCAATACGGGATAATACCGCGCCACATAGCAGAACTTTAAAAGT
GCTCATCATTGGAAAACGTTCTTCGGGGCGAAAACTCTCAAGGATCTTACCGCTGTTGAGATCCAGTTCG
ATGTAACCCACTCGTGCACCCAACTGATCTTCAGCATCTTTTACTTTCACCAGCGTTTCTGGGTGAGCAA
AAACAGGAAGGCAAAATGCCGCAAAAAAGGGAATAAGGGCGACACGGAAATGTTGAATACTCATACTCTT
CCTTTTTCAATATTATTGAAGCATTTATCAGGGTTATTGTCTCATGAGCGGATACATATTTGAATGTATT
TAGAAAAATAAACAAATAGGGGTTCCGCGCACATTTCCCCGAAAAGTGCCACCTGACGTCTAAGAAACCA
TTATTATCATGACATTAACCTATAAAAATAGGCGTATCACGAGGCCCTTTCGTCTCGCGCGTTTCGGTGA
TGACGGTGAAAACCTCTGACACATGCAGCTCCCGGAGACGGTCACAGCTTGTCTGTAAGCGGATGCCGGG
AGCAGACAAGCCCGTCAGGGCGCGTCAGCGGGTGTTGGCGGGTGTCGGGGCTGGCTTAACTATGCGGCAT
CAGAGCAGATTGTACTGAGAGTGCACCATATGCGGTGTGAAATACCGCACAGATGCGTAAGGAGAAAATA
CCGCATCAGGCGCCATTCGCCATTCAGGCTGCGCAACTGTTGGGAAGGGCGATCGGTGCGGGCCTCTTCG
CTATTACGCCAGCTGGCGAAAGGGGGATGTGCTGCAAGGCGATTAAGTTGGGTAACGCCAGGGTTTTCCC
AGTCACGACGTTGTAAAACGACGGCGCAAGGAATGGTGCATGCAAGGAGATGGCGCCCAACAGTCCCCCG
GCCACGGGGCCTGCCACCATACCCACGCCGAAACAAGCGCTCATGAGCCCGAAGTGGCGAGCCCGATCTT
CCCCATCGGTGATGTCGGCGATATAGGCGCCAGCAACCGCACCTGTGGCGCCGGTGATGCCGGCCACGAT
GCGTCCGGCGTAGAGGCGATTAGTCCAATTTGTTAAAGACAGGATATCAGTGGTCCAGGCTCTAGTTTTG
ACTCAACAATATCACCAGCTGAAGCCTATAGAGTACGAGCCATAGATAAAATAAAAGATTTTATTTAGTC
TCCAGAAAAAGGGGGGAA
