>Addgene plasmid #83678 | MSCV-6NBC-GFP-PGK-Puro-Barcode1 | addgene partial sequence | sequence record 165123 | pLXSN5 5'-CCCTTGAACCTCCTCGTTCGACC-3'
TCCAGCCCTCACTCCTTCTCTAGGCGCCGGAATTAGATCCCCATCACCACCATGGTGAGCAAGGGCGAGG
AGCTGTTCACCGGGGTGGTGCCCATCCTGGTCGAGCTGGACGGCGACGTAAACGGCCACAAGTTCAGCGT
GTCCGGCGAGGGCGAGGGCGATGCCACCTACGGCAAGCTGACCCTGAAGTTCATCTGCACCACCGGCAAG
CTGCCCGTGCCCTGGCCCACCCTCGTGACCACCCTGACCTACGGCGTGCAGTGCTTCAGCCGCTACCCCG
ACCACATGAAGCAGCACGACTTCTTCAAGTCCGCCATGCCCGAAGGCTACGTCCAGGAGCGCACCATCTT
CTTCAAGGACGACGGCAACTACAAGACCCGCGCCGAGGTGAAGTTCGAGGGCGACACCCTGGTGAACCGC
ATCGAGCTGAAGGGCATCGACTTCAAGGAGGACGGCAACATCCTGGGGCACAAGCTGGAGTACAACTACA
ACAGCCACAACGTCTATATCATGGCCGACAAGCAGAAGAACGGCATCAAGGTGAACTTCAAGATCCGCCA
CAACATCGAGGACGGCAGCGTGCAGCTCGCCGACCACTACCAGCAGAACACCCCCATCGGCGACGGCCCC
GTGCTGCTGCCCGACAACCACTACCTGAGCACCCAGTCCGCCCTGAGCAAAGACCCCAACGAGAAGCGCG
ATCACATGGTCCTGCTGGAGTTCGTGACCGCCGCCGGGATCACTCTCGGCATGGACGAGCTGTACAAGTA
GCGGAGAATTCTACCGGGTAGGGGAGGCGCTTTTCCCAAGGCAGTCTGGAGCATGCGCTTTAGCAGCCCC
GCTGGGCACTTGGCGCTACACAAGTGGCCTCTGGCCTCGCACACATTCCACATCCACCGGTAGGCGCCAA
CCGGCTCCGTTCTTTGGTGGCCCCTTCGCGCCAC
